Addgene plasmid #248738: pEM405
Purpose: pTetR56 driving sfGFP in pNBU2 integrative Bacteroides plasmid
Depositing lab: Carolina Tropini. Depositing organization: University of British Columbia. Publication: A Bacteroides synthetic biology toolkit to build an in vivo malabsorption biosensor. McCallum G, Burckhardt JC, He J, Hong A, Potvin-Trottier L, Tropini C. Cell. 2026 Feb 19;189(4):1245-1261.e21. doi: 10.1016/j.cell.2025.12.052. Epub 2026 Jan 28. PubMed 41610848.
Backbone
  Vector backbone: pNBU2
  Vector type: Bacterial Expression
Growth in bacteria
  Bacterial resistance: Ampicillin, 100 μg/mL
  Growth temperature: 37°C
  Growth strain: Invitrogen One Shot PIR2 Chemically Competent
  Copy number: Low Copy
Gene/Insert
  Gene/Insert name: PBfP2E5-RBS1PLP-TetR-rrnBT1-pTetR56-RBS1PLP-sfGFP-rrnBT2
  Species: Synthetic
  Cloning method: Golden Gate
Terms and licenses: Academic/Nonprofit Terms; Industry Terms: Not Available to Industry
How to cite: pEM405 was a gift from Carolina Tropini (Addgene plasmid # 248738 ; http://n2t.net/addgene:248738 ; RRID:Addgene_248738)
