[The description below was written by a language model from this plasmid's Addgene catalogue record and pLannotate feature annotations shown in this document.]
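Description:
pEM405 is a 7.1 kb integrative bacterial expression plasmid built on the pNBU2 backbone for use in Bacteroides. It is maintained in E. coli at low copy through an R6K γ origin, which depends on the pi initiator protein and therefore requires a pir-expressing host such as the PIR2 strain listed in the record. Selection in E. coli is by ampicillin via the β-lactamase gene. An incP oriT with an adjacent traJ fragment allows conjugative mobilisation into the recipient. An erm-type rRNA methylase gene, annotated by homology as ermC', would provide macrolide-lincosamide resistance, presumably for selecting recipients. pNBU2 vectors generally insert into the Bacteroides chromosome by site-specific recombination, but the feature table leaves roughly 2 kb between the reporter cassette and AmpR unannotated, so no integrase or attachment site is explicitly identified.

The synthetic insert, assembled by Golden Gate cloning, is a two-unit tetracycline-responsive circuit. In the first unit, the PBfP2E5 promoter and the RBS1PLP ribosome binding site drive TetR, followed by the rrnB T1 terminator. In the second, the engineered pTetR56 promoter with the same ribosome binding site drives superfolder GFP, ending in rrnB T2. The short hit to PLtetO-1 just upstream of sfGFP probably reflects a tet operator site within pTetR56. TetR bound to this operator should repress sfGFP, and tetracycline-class inducers would relieve that repression. Short fragments matching 3xFLAG and capTEV tags follow the sfGFP coding sequence, suggesting a C-terminal epitope or His-type tail, though the catalogue entry does not mention one.

The plasmid belongs to a Bacteroides synthetic biology toolkit and serves to report or characterise the activity of the pTetR56 promoter from a chromosomally integrated sfGFP reporter.
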