Features (pLannotate 1.2.2; 15 found; start..end, strand, type, name):
      2..44      -  terminator     rrnB T1 terminator: Escherichia coli rrnB; transcription terminator T1 from the E. coli rrnB gene
    251..866     +  CDS            TetR (fragment): tetracycline repressor TetR; tetR from transposon Tn10; TetR binds to the tetracycline operator tetO to inhibit transcription. This inhibition can be relieved by adding tetracycline or doxycycline.
   1000..1081    +  terminator     rrnB T1 terminator: Escherichia coli rrnB; transcription terminator T1 from the E. coli rrnB gene
   1255..1273    +  promoter       PLtetO-1 promoter (fragment): modified phage lambda PL promoter with tet operator sites (Lutz and Bujard, 1997)
   1364..2077    +  CDS            superfolder GFP: GFP variant that folds robustly even when fused to poorly folded proteins (Pédelacq et al., 2006)
   2090..2124    +  CDS            3xFLAG (fragment): three tandem FLAG® epitope tags
   2135..2151    +  CDS            3xFLAG (fragment): three tandem FLAG® epitope tags
   2159..2175    +  CDS            capTEV™ (fragment): composite tag for in vivo biotinylation, TEV protease cleavage, and 6xHis tagging
   2199..2226    +  terminator     rrnB T2 terminator: transcription terminator T2 from the E. coli rrnB gene
   4187..5047    -  CDS            AmpR: β-lactamase; bla; confers resistance to ampicillin, carbenicillin, and related antibiotics
   5048..5064    -  promoter       AmpR promoter (fragment): bla
   5535..6263    +  CDS            ermC': ERM_BACIU - Experimental evidence at protein level: Swiss-Prot protein existence level 1. This protein produces a dimethylation of the adenine residue at position 2085 in 23S rRNA, resulting in reduced affinity between ribosomes and macrolide-lincosamide-streptogramin B antibiotics. From Bacillus subtilis.
   6339..6727    -  rep_origin     R6K γ ori: γ replication origin from E. coli plasmid R6K; requires the R6K initiator protein pi for replication
   6898..7007    +  oriT           oriT: incP origin of transfer
   7040..7085    +  CDS            traJ (fragment): oriT-recognizing protein; traJ
>Addgene plasmid #248738 | pEM405 | addgene full sequence | sequence record 496780 | Addgene NGS Result
GATAAAACGAAAGGCTCAGTCGAAAGACTGGGCCTTTCGTTTTACAATTGGGCTACCTTTTTTTTGTTTT
GTTTGCAATGGTTAATCTATTGTTAAAATTTAAAGTTTCACTTGAACTTTCAAATAATGTTCTTATATTT
CCAGTGTCGAAAGAAACAAAGTAGGACTGATCACACAACATTTAAAAAATAACATTATGAAAGCACTCGA
AAAGAGATTCAAAGGTAATATTAACAATAATTTATTTTCAATGTCCAGATTAGATAAAAGTAAAGTGATT
AACAGCGCATTAGAGCTGCTTAATGAGGTCGGAATCGAAGGTTTAACAACCCGTAAACTCGCCCAGAAGC
TAGGTGTAGAGCAGCCTACATTGTATTGGCATGTAAAAAATAAGCGGGCTTTGCTCGACGCCTTAGCCAT
TGAGATGTTAGATAGGCACCATACTCACTTTTGCCCTTTAGAAGGGGAAAGCTGGCAAGATTTTTTACGT
AATAACGCTAAAAGTTTTAGATGTGCTTTACTAAGTCATCGCGATGGAGCAAAAGTACATTTAGGTACAC
GGCCTACAGAAAAACAGTATGAAACTCTCGAAAATCAATTAGCCTTTTTATGCCAACAAGGTTTTTCACT
AGAGAATGCATTATATGCACTCAGCGCTGTGGGGCATTTTACTTTAGGTTGCGTATTGGAAGATCAAGAG
CATCAAGTCGCTAAAGAAGAAAGGGAAACACCTACTACTGATAGTATGCCGCCATTATTACGACAAGCTA
TCGAATTATTTGATCACCAAGGTGCAGAGCCAGCCTTCTTATTCGGCCTTGAATTGATCATATGCGGATT
AGAAAAACAACTTAAATGTGAAAGTGAGACGTAAGTGGAGTGACCTTAAATCAAGGACGATATTAATCGG
AAGGAGTATTCAACGTGATGAAGTCGCAGGGTTGACGTGGGACGTCTCTCGGTATAACGCCGGAACCGTC
CCCCGCTAGAGGCATCAATAAAACGAAAGGCTCAGTCGAAAGACTGGGCCTTTCGTTTTATCTGTTGTTT
GTCGGTGAACGCTCTCCTGAGTAGGACAAATGCGGACAATAAAGGATCGTCAGAAGGTAACCTGTTATAC
AACGGGCGGACAATAAAGGATCGTCAGAAGGTAACCTGTTATACAACGGTTTTGTTTTGTTTGCAATGGT
TAATCTATTGTTAAAATTTAAAGTTTCACTTGAACTTTCAAATAATGTTCTTATATTTGCAGTGTCCCTA
TCAGTGATAGAGAGTAGGACTGATCACACAACATTTAAAAAATAACATTATGAAAGCACTCGAAAAGAGA
TTCAAAGGTAATATTAACAATAATTTATTTTCAATGCGTAAAGGCGAAGAGCTGTTCACTGGTGTCGTCC
CTATTCTGGTGGAACTGGATGGTGATGTCAACGGTCATAAGTTTTCCGTGCGTGGCGAGGGTGAAGGTGA
CGCAACTAATGGTAAACTGACGCTGAAGTTCATCTGTACTACTGGTAAACTGCCGGTTCCTTGGCCGACT
CTGGTAACGACGCTGACTTATGGTGTTCAGTGCTTTGCTCGTTATCCGGACCATATGAAGCAGCATGACT
TCTTCAAGTCCGCCATGCCGGAAGGCTATGTGCAGGAACGCACGATTTCCTTTAAGGATGACGGCACGTA
CAAAACGCGTGCGGAAGTGAAATTTGAAGGCGATACCCTGGTAAACCGCATTGAGCTGAAAGGCATTGAC
TTTAAAGAAGACGGCAATATCCTGGGCCATAAGCTGGAATACAATTTTAACAGCCACAATGTTTACATCA
CCGCCGATAAACAAAAAAATGGCATTAAAGCGAATTTTAAAATTCGCCACAACGTGGAGGATGGCAGCGT
GCAGCTGGCTGATCACTACCAGCAAAACACTCCAATCGGTGATGGTCCTGTTCTGCTGCCAGACAATCAC
TATCTGAGCACGCAAAGCGTTCTGTCTAAAGATCCGAACGAGAAACGCGATCATATGGTTCTGCTGGAGT
TCGTAACCGCAGCGGGCATCACGCATGGTATGGATGAACTGTACAAAGGATCTGATTACAAGGACGATGA
TGATAAGGACTACAAAGATGATGATGACAAAGATTATAAGGACGATGATGATAAAGGTCATCATCATCAT
CATCACTAAATCCTAGCTGATTAGCTCGAGAAGGCCATCCTGACGGATGGCCTTTTTTTTGTATCGAGAC
GACTAGTGTAATTGCCTATCTTCCAGTGATGGAACAGCATTTGTGCATTGGCTGCAACAATCAGCCTTAC
TTGTGCCTGTTCTATTTCCGAACCGACCGCTTGTATGAATGCATCAAAATTCGTTTTCTCTACGTTGGAT
TCCTTGTTGCTCATATTGTGATGATAATTTCTACAAATATAGTCATTGGTAACTATCTATGAAACTGTTT
GATACTTTTATAGTTGATTAAACTTGTTCATGGCATTTGCCTTAATATCATCCGCTATGTCAATGTAGGG
TTTCATAGCTTTGTAGTCGCTGTGTCCCGTCCATTTCATGACCACCTGTGCCGGGATTCCGAGAGCCAGC
GCATTGCAGATGAATGTCCTTTTTCCTGCATGGGTACTGAGCAAAGCGTATTTGGGTGTGACTTCATCAA
TACGTTCATTTCCCTTGTAGTAGGTTTCCCGTACAGGCTCGTTGATTTCTGCCAGTTCGCCCAGCTCTTT
CAGGTAATCGTTCATCTTCTGGTTGCTGATGACGGGCAGAGCCATGTAATTCTCGAAATGGATGTCCTTG
TATTTGTCCAGTATGGCTTTGCTGTATTTGTTCAGTTCAATCGTCAGGCTGTCGGCAGTCTTGACTGTGG
TTATTTCGATGTGGTCGGACTTCACATCGCTTCTTTTCAGATTGCGAACATCCGAATACCGCAAACTCGT
AAAGCAGCAGAACAGGAAAACATCACGCACACGTTCCAGGTATTGCTTATCCTTGGGTATCTGGTAGTCT
TTCAGCTTGTTCAGTTCATCCCAAGTCAGGAAGATTACTTTTTTCGAGGTGGTTTTCAGTTTCGGTTTGA
ACGTATCGTATGCAATGTTCTGATGATGTCCTTTCTTGAAGCTCCAGCGCAGGAACCATTTGAGGAATCC
CATTTGCTTGCCGATGGTGCTGTTTCTCATATCCTTGGTGTCACGCAGGAAGTTGACGTATTCGTTCAAT
CCAAACTCGTTGAAATAGTTGAACGTTGCATCCTCCTTGAACTCTTTGAGGTGGTTCCTCACTGCTGCAA
ATTTTTCATAGGTGGATGCCGTCCAGTTATTCTGGTTACCGCACTCTTTTACAAACTCATCGAACACCTC
CCAAAAGCTGACAGGGGCTTCTTCCGGCTGTTCTTCACTGGTGTCTTTCATTCTCATGTTGAAAGCTTCC
TTCAACTGTTGGGTCGTTGGCATGACCTCCTGCACCTCAAATTCCTTGAAAATATTCTGGATTTCGGCAT
AGTATTTCAGCAAGTCCGTATTGATTTCGGCTGCACTTTGCTTTAGCTTGTTGGTACATCCGTTCTTTAC
CCGCTGCTTATCTGCATCCCATTTGGCTACGTCAATCCGGTAGCCCGTTGTAAACTCGATACGTTGGCTG
GCAAAGATGACACGCATACGGATGGGTACGTTCTCTACGATTGGCACACCGTTCTTTTTCCGGCTCTCCA
ATGCAAAAATGATGTTGCGCTTGATATTCATAATTGGGTGCGTTTGAAATTCTACACCCAAATATACACC
CAATTATTGAGATAGCAAAAGACATTTAGAAACATTTACTTTTACTCTATATTGTAATTTACACTTGATT
ATCAGTCGTTTGCAGTTTTATGATATTCTGTGAAAGTATAAGTTCGAGAGCCTGTCTCTCCGCAAAAAAC
GCTGAAAATCAGCAGATTGCAAAACAAACACCCTGTTTTACACCCAAGAATGTAAAGTCGGGTGTTTTTG
TTTTATTTAAGATAATACAACCACTACATAATAAAAGAGTAGCGATATTAAAAGAATCCGATGAGAAAAG
ACTAATATTTATCTATCCATTCAGTTTGATTTCTCAGGACTTTACATCGTCCTGAAAGTATTTGTTGGTA
CCGGTACCGAGGACGCGACAGCTGCAGACGCGTTATGAGTAAACTTGGTCTGACAGTTACCAATGCTTAA
TCAGTGAGGCACCTATCTCAGCGATCTGTCTATTTCGTTCATCCATAGTTGCCTGACTCCCCGTCGTGTA
GATAACTACGATACGGGAGGGCTTACCATCTGGCCCCAGTGCTGCAATGATACCGCGGGACCCACGCTCA
CCGGCTCCAGATTTATCAGCAATAAACCAGCCAGCCGGAAGGGCCGAGCGCAGAAGTGGTCCTGCAACTT
TATCCGCCTCCATCCAGTCTATTAATTGTTGCCGGGAAGCTAGAGTAAGTAGTTCGCCAGTTAATAGTTT
GCGCAACGTTGTTGCCATTGCTACAGGCATCGTGGTGTCACGCTCGTCGTTTGGTATGGCTTCATTCAGC
TCCGGTTCCCAACGATCAAGGCGAGTTACATGATCCCCCATGTTGTGCAAAAAAGCGGTTAGCTCCTTCG
GTCCTCCGATCGTTGTCAGAAGTAAGTTGGCCGCAGTGTTATCACTCATGGTTATGGCAGCACTGCATAA
TTCTCTTACTGTCATGCCATCCGTAAGATGCTTTTCTGTGACTGGTGAGTACTCAACCAAGTCATTCTGA
GAATAGTGTATGCGGCGACCGAGTTGCTCTTGCCCGGCGTCAATACGGGATAATACCGCGCCACATAGCA
GAACTTTAAAAGTGCTCATCATTGGAAAACGTTCTTCGGGGCGAAAACTCTCAAGGATCTTACCGCTGTT
GAGATCCAGTTCGATGTAACCCACTCGTGCACCCAACTGATCTTCAGCATCTTTTACTTTCACCAGCGTT
TCTGGGTGAGCAAAAACAGGAAGGCAAAATGCCGCAAAAAAGGGAATAAGGGCGACACGGAAATGTTGAA
TACTCATACTCTTCCTTTTTCAATCATGGCCGCGGGATTAAAAGTCGGGGATTGGTGAACAAAAAGGTGT
TTCTCTCTTTAAGAGAAATATCGTTTTGCTAAACAGTTGATATTGAGGTATCATTTTATCGTAAAAGACA
TTTTTGCTCAACAATTGCTTGACGGAAATCAACAAATTTTAGCATTTTGTAAAAAAGTCGCTATATAATT
TGGTGAATTGGAGTTATTTTCATATTTTTGCATCCCGAAGAGTTTCTCTTAAAGAGAGAAACATCTTTTG
CATACCTTTTCCGACCGAATTTTTATGTCGTAAAGAGGGGCTTTGCAGGGGGTGGACTCAGAAAGATGAG
AATAGATGACTATTGTAGTTGAAACACATAGAAAGTTGCTGATATACAGACCGATACGCATATCGGGATG
AACCATGAGTACGTTCTTTTCTCAAAAAACATAAATATTCGAAAAGAGATGCAATAAATTAAGGAGAGGT
TATAATGAACAAAGTAAATATAAAAGATAGTCAAAATTTTATTACTTCAAAATATCACATAGAAAAAATA
ATGAATTGCATAAGTTTAGATGAAAAAGATAACATCTTTGAAATAGGTGCAGGGAAAGGTCATTTTACTG
CTGGATTGGTAAAGAGATGTAATTTTGTAACGGCGATAGAAATTGATTCTAAATTATGTGAGGTAACTCG
TAATAAGCTCTTAAATTATCCTAACTATCAAATAGTAAATGATGATATACTGAAATTTACATTTCCTAGC
CACAATCCATATAAAATATTTGGCAGCATACCTTACAACATAAGCACAAATATAATTCGAAAAATTGTTT
TTGAAAGTTCAGCCACAATAAGTTATTTAATAGTGGAATATGGTTTTGCTAAAATGTTATTAGATACAAA
CAGATCACTAGCATTGCTGTTAATGGCAGAGGTAGATATTTCTATATTAGCAAAAATTCCTAGGTATTAT
TTCCATCCAAAACCTAAAGTGGATAGCACATTAATTGTATTAAAAAGAAAGCCAGCAAAAATGGCATTTA
AAGAGAGAAAAAAATATGAAACTTTTGTAATGAAATGGGTTAACAAAGAGTACGAAAAACTGTTTACAAA
AAATCAATTTAATAAAGCTTTAAAACATGCGAGAATATATGATATAAACAATATTAGTTTCGAACAATTT
GTATCGCTATTTAATAGTTATAAAATATTTAACGGCTAAAAACAATAGGCCACATGCAACTGTAAATGTT
TACGCGGGTACCGACACCGCGGTGGAGGGGAATTCCCATGTCAGCCGTTAAGTGTTCCTGTGTCACTCAA
AATTGCTTTGAGAGGCTCTAAGGGCTTCTCAGTGCGTTACATCCCTGGCTTGTTGTCCACAACCGTTAAA
CCTTAAAAGCTTTAAAAGCCTTATATATTCTTTTTTTTCTTATAAAACTTAAAACCTTAGAGGCTATTTA
AGTTGCTGATTTATATTAATTTTATTGTTCAAACATGAGAGCTTAGTACGTGAAACATGAGAGCTTAGTA
CGTTAGCCATGAGAGCTTAGTACGTTAGCCATGAGGGTTTAGTTCGTTAAACATGAGAGCTTAGTACGTT
AAACATGAGAGCTTAGTACGTGAAACATGAGAGCTTAGTACGTACTATCAACAGGTTGAACTGCTGATCT
TCAGATCCTCTACGCCGGACGCATCGTGGCCGGATCAATTCCGTTTTCCGCTGCATAACCCTGCTTCGGG
GTCATTATAGCGATTTTTTCGGTATATCCATCCTTTTTCGCACGATATACAGGATTTTGCCAAAGGGTTC
GTGTAGACTTTCCTTGGTGTATCCAACGGCGTCAGCCGGGCAGGATAGGTGAAGTAGGCCCACCCGCGAG
CGGGTGTTCCTTCTTCACTGTCCCTTATTCGCACCTGGCGGTGCTCAACGGGAATCCTGCTCTGCGAGGC
TGGCCGGCTACCGCCGGCGTAACAGATGAGGGCAAGCGGATGGCTGATGAAACCAAGCCAACCAGGAAGG
GCAGCCCACCTATCACGGAATTGATCCCCCTCGAATTGGAATTCGTTCCTCGATTCAGATCTAAAGGATC
CAATCTA
